Addgene plasmid #207883: pDual
Purpose: Expresses thermosensitive variants of the homing endonucleases I-OnuI and I-GpeMI, each in a different open reading frame. Both were made thermosensitive by a fusion with the L212P VMA1 intein.
Depositing lab: David Edgell. Depositing organization: University of Western Ontario. Publication: Intein-based thermoregulated meganucleases for containment of genetic material. Foo GW, Leichthammer CD, Saita IM, Lukas ND, Batko IZ, Heinrichs DE, Edgell DR. Nucleic Acids Res. 2024 Feb 28;52(4):2066-2077. doi: 10.1093/nar/gkad1247. PubMed 38180814.
Backbone
  Vector backbone: pACYC177
  Backbone manufacturer: New England Biolabs
  Backbone size w/o insert (bp): 3002
  Total vector size (bp): 7577
  Modifications to backbone: Inserted the I-OnuI TSM and I-GpeMI TSM, each under separate open reading frames.
  Vector type: Bacterial Expression, Synthetic Biology
Growth in bacteria
  Bacterial resistance: Ampicillin, 100 μg/mL
  Growth temperature: 37°C
  Growth strain: DH5alpha
  Copy number: Low Copy
Gene/Insert 1
  Gene/Insert name: Thermosensitive fusion of I-OnuI and the L212P VMA1 intein. (alt name: I-OnuI TSM)
  Species: S. cerevisiae (budding yeast), Synthetic; O. novo-ulmi
  Insert size (bp): 2280
  Mutation: Leucine 212 changed to proline, leucine 434 in the full-length fusion. Alanine 640 changed to valine.
  Cloning method: Gibson Cloning
  Sequencing primers: 5′ GTCAAATGGACGAAGCAGG
Gene/Insert 2
  Gene/Insert name: Thermosensitive fusion of I-GpeMI and the L212P VMA1 intein. (alt name: I-GpeMI TSM)
  Species: S. cerevisiae (budding yeast); G. penicillata
  Insert size (bp): 2295
  Mutation: Leucine 212 changed to proline, leucine 438 in the full-length fusion.
  Cloning method: Gibson Cloning
  Sequencing primers: 5′ CTTTTGCTGAGTTGAAGGATCAG
Terms and licenses: Academic/Nonprofit Terms; Industry Terms: Not Available to Industry
Depositor comments: The Edgell Lab uses EPI300 E. coli for transformation, but DH5alpha will also be fine.
How to cite: pDual was a gift from David Edgell (Addgene plasmid # 207883 ; http://n2t.net/addgene:207883 ; RRID:Addgene_207883)
