[The description below was written by a language model from this plasmid's Addgene catalogue record and pLannotate feature annotations shown in this document.]
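Description:
pDual is a low-copy bacterial expression plasmid built on the pACYC177 backbone and intended for synthetic-biology work in E. coli. It replicates from the p15A origin, which is compatible with ColE1-type plasmids, and is selected with ampicillin through a β-lactamase gene driven by its native promoter. The feature table also picks up short backbone remnants (fragments of Tn903 transposase, Tn3 resolvase, a bom region and an RSF-like origin segment), which are probably vestiges of pACYC177 rather than functional parts. The catalogue lists a total size of 7,577 bp, whereas the sequenced record is 7,785 nt. The record does not explain this difference.

The payload consists of two independent open reading frames, each encoding a thermosensitive meganuclease (TSM). One is the homing endonuclease I-OnuI (from Ophiostoma novo-ulmi) and the other is I-GpeMI (from Grosmannia penicillata). Each is interrupted by the Saccharomyces cerevisiae VMA1 intein carrying the L212P substitution, which corresponds to position 434 in the I-OnuI fusion and 438 in the I-GpeMI fusion. The I-OnuI fusion also carries an A640V change. The annotation shows the VMA1 intein sequence twice, each preceded by a fragment matching the constitutive J23119 promoter, and the first cassette also has a T7 gene 10 ribosome binding site. The nuclease halves flanking the inteins are largely unannotated, apart from a partial homology hit to a Podospora protein. An active endonuclease should form only once the intein has spliced out, so the temperature-sensitive intein mutation places nuclease activity under thermal control. The associated work uses such thermoregulated meganucleases for containment of genetic material, and this construct supplies two distinct nucleases from a single plasmid.
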