Features (pLannotate 1.2.2; 14 found; start..end, strand, type, name):
    469..524     +  rep_origin     RSF ori (fragment): Plasmids containing the RSF 1030 origin of replication can be propagated in E. coli cells that contain additional plasmids with compatible origins.
    623..649     -  misc_feature   bom (fragment): basis of mobility region from pBR322
    914..942     +  promoter       J23119 promoter (fragment): bacterial promoter (Registry of Standard Biological Parts BBa J23119)
    974..996     +  RBS            RBS: efficient ribosome binding site from bacteriophage T7 gene 10 (Olins and Rangwala, 1989)
   1670..2488    +  CDS            Sce VMA intein 5' region: 5' region of the intein from the yeast Vma1 subunit of the vacuolar ATPase (Chong et al., 1998); Saccharomyces cerevisiae VMA1
   2491..3008    +  CDS            Sce VMA intein 3' region (fragment): modified 3' region of the intein from the yeast Vma1 subunit of the vacuolar ATPase (Chong et al., 1998); Saccharomyces cerevisiae VMA1; C-terminal cleavage of this intein can be induced by thiols.
   3074..3274    +  CDS            YMN3_PODAN (fragment): Experimental evidence at protein level: Swiss-Prot protein existence level 1. From Podospora anserina (strain S / ATCC MYA-4624 / DSM 980 / FGSC 10383) (Pleurage anserina).
   3432..3578    +  CDS            TRA2_ECOLX (fragment): Protein predicted: Swiss-Prot protein existence level 4. Required for transposition of transposon Tn903. From Escherichia coli.
   3623..3647    +  promoter       J23119(SpeI) promoter (fragment): bacterial promoter (Registry of Standard Biological Parts BBa J23119) modified to end with an SpeI site
   4368..5750    +  CDS            VMA1 (fragment): VATA_YEAST - Also known as CLS8, TFP1. Experimental evidence at protein level: Swiss-Prot protein existence level 1. PI-SceI is an endonuclease that can cleave at a site present in a VMA1 allele that lacks the derived endonuclease segment of the open reading frame; cleavage at this site only occurs during meiosis and initiates 'homing', a genetic event that converts a VMA1 allele lacking VDE into one that contains it. From Saccharomyces cerevisiae (strain ATCC 204508 / S288c) (Baker's yeast).
   5997..6410    +  CDS            tnpR (fragment): TNR3_ECOLX - Experimental evidence at protein level: Swiss-Prot protein existence level 1. Resolvase catalyzes the resolution (a site-specific recombination) of the cointegrated replicon to yield the final transposition products. From Escherichia coli.
   6491..6595    +  promoter       AmpR promoter: bla
   6596..7456    +  CDS            AmpR: β-lactamase; bla; confers resistance to ampicillin, carbenicillin, and related antibiotics
   7621..381     +  rep_origin     p15A ori (across the origin): Plasmids containing the medium-copy-number p15A origin of replication can be propagated in E. coli cells that contain a second plasmid with the ColE1 origin.
>Addgene plasmid #207883 | pDual | addgene full sequence | sequence record 422555 | Addgene NGS Result
GGCGCATGACTTCAAGACTAACTCCTCTAAATCAATTACCAGTGGCTGCTGCCAGTGGTGCTTTTGCATG
TCTTTCCGGGTTGGACTCAAGACGATAGTTACCGGATAAGGCGCAGCGGTCGGACTGAACGGGGGGTTCG
TGCATACAGTCCAGCTTGGAGCGAACTGCCTACCCGGAACTGAGTGTCAGGCGTGGAATGAGACAAACGC
GGCCATAACAGCGGAATGACACCGGTAAACCGAAAGGCAGGAACAGGAGAGCGCACGAGGGAGCCGCCAG
GGGGAAACGCCTGGTATCTTTATAGTCCTGTCGGGTTTCGCCACCACTGATTTGAGCGTCAGATTTCGTG
ATGCTTGTCAGGGGGGCGGAGCCTATGGAAAAACGGCTTTGCCGCGGCCCTCTCACTTCCCTGTTAAGTA
TCTTCCTGGCATCTTCCAGGAAATCTCCGCCCCGTTCGTAAGCCATTTCCGCTCGCCGCAGTCGAACGAC
CGAGCGTAGCGAGTCAGTGAGCGAGGAAGCGGAATATATCCTGTATCACATATTCTGCTGACGCACCGGT
GCAGCCTTTTTTCTCCTGCCACATGAAGCACTTCACTGACACCCTCATCAGTGCCAACATAGTAAGCCAG
TATACACTCCGCTAGCGCTGAGGTCTGCCTCGTGAAGAAGGTGTTGCTGACTCATACCAGGCCTGAATCG
CCCCATCATCCAGCCAGAAAGTGAGGGAGCCACGGTTGATGAGAGCTTTGTTGTAGGTGGACCAGTTGGT
GATTTTGAACTTTTGCTTTGCCACGGAACGGTCTGCGTTGTCGGCATGCGCATAATGTGCCTGTCAAATG
GACGAAGCAGGGATTCTGCAAACCCTATGCTACTCCGTCAAGCCGTCAATTGTCTGATTCGTTACCAACT
GACGCTAGCTCAGTCCTAGGTATAATGCTAGCTCCATACCCGTTTTTTTGGGCTAGAAATAATTTTGTTT
AACTTTAAGAAGGAGATATACCCATGGGATCCGCCTACATGTCCCGTCGCGAGTCCATTAACCCGTGGAT
TCTCACCGGTTTCGCCGACGCGGAAGGCTCCTTTTTGCTGCGCATCCGCAACAACAACAAGTCCAGCGTC
GGCTACTCCACTGAGCTCGGCTTCCAAATTACACTTCATAACAAGGACAAGAGCATTCTTGAGAACATCC
AGTCAACATGGAAGGTGGGCGTGATCGCCAACAGCGGTGACAACGCCGTGTCGCTGAAGGTCACGCGTTT
TGAGGACCTGAAGGTCATTATCGACCATTTTGAAAAATACCCACTGATTACGCAGAAGCTCGGTGACTAC
ATGCTGTTTAAGCAGGCGTTTTGCGTCATGGAGAACAAGGAGCATTTGAAGATTAATGGTATCAAGGAGC
TGGTGCGCATTAAGGCAAAGCTCAATTGGGGTCTGACGGATGAGCTGAAGAAGGCCTTTCCGGAGATCAT
CTCGAAGGAGCGCTCCCTCATCAACAAGAACATCCCTAATTTCAAGTGGCTGGCGGGTTTTACCTCGGGC
GAGGGTTGCTTCTTTGTTAACCTGATCAAGTCAAAGTCGAAGCTAGGTGTCCAGGTGCAGCTGGTGTTCA
GCATTACCCAACACATCAAGGATAAGAACCTCATGAACTCTCTGATTACCTACTTGGGCTGCTTTGCCAA
GGGTACCAATGTTTTAATGGCGGATGGGTCTATTGAATGTATTGAAAACATTGAGGTTGGTAATAAGGTC
ATGGGTAAAGATGGCAGACCTCGTGAGGTAATTAAATTGCCCAGAGGAAGAGAAACTATGTACAGCGTCG
TGCAGAAAAGTCAGCACAGAGCCCACAAAAGTGACTCAAGTCGTGAAGTGCCAGAATTACTCAAGTTTAC
GTGTAATGCGACCCATGAGTTGGTTGTTAGAACACCTCGTAGTGTCCGCCGTTTGTCTCGTACCATTAAG
GGTGTCGAATATTTTGAAGTTATTACTTTTGAGATGGGCCAAAAGAAAGCCCCCGACGGTAGAATTGTTG
AGCTTGTCAAGGAAGTTTCAAAGAGCTACCCAATATCTGAGGGGCCTGAGAGAGCCAACGAATTAGTAGA
ATCCTATAGAAAGGCTTCAAATAAAGCTTATTTTGAGTGGACTATTGAGGCCAGAGATCTTTCTCTGTTG
GGTTCCCATGTTCGTAAAGCTACCTACCAGACTTACGCTCCAATTCTTTATGAGAATGACCACTTTTTCG
ACTACATGCAAAAAAGTAAGTTTCATCTCACCATTGAAGGTCCAAAAGTACTTGCTTATTTACCTGGTTT
ATGGATTGGTGATGGATTGTCTGACAGGGCAACTTTTTCGGTTGATTCCAGAGATACTTCTTTGATGGAA
CGTGTTACTGAATATGCTGAAAAGTTGAATTTGTGCGCCGAGTATAAGGACAGAAAAGAACCACAAGTTG
CCAAAACTGTTAATTTGTACTCTAAAGTTGTCAGAGGTAATGGTATTCGCAATAATCTTAATACTGAGAA
TCCATTATGGGACGCTATTGTTGGCTTAGGATTCTTGAAGGACGGTGTCAAAAATATTCCTTCTTTCTTG
TCTACGGACAATATCGGTACTCGTGAAACATTTCTTGCTGGTCTAATTGATTCTGATGGCTATGTTACTG
ATGAGCATGGTATTAAAGCAACAATAAAGACAATTCATACTTCTGTCAGAGATGGTTTGGTTTCCCTTGC
TCGTTCTTTAGGCTTAGTAGTCTCGGTTAACGCAGAACCTGCTAAGGTTGACATGAATGGCACCAAACAT
AAAATTAGTTATGCTATTTATATGTCTGGTGGAGATGTTTTGCTTAACGTTCTTTCGAAGTGTGCCGGCT
CTAAAAAATTCAGGCCTGCTCCCGCCGCTGCTTTTGCACGTGAGTGCCGCGGATTTTATTTCGAGTTACA
AGAATTGAAGGAAGACGATTATTATGGGATTACTTTATCTGATGATTCTGATCATCAGTTTTTGCTTGCC
AACCAGGTTGTCGTCCATAATTGCGGCTACATTAAGGAGAAAAACAAGAGTGAGTTCTCCTGGCTTGACT
TCGTCGTCACGAAATTCTCCGACATCAACGACAAGATCATTCCGGTCTTTCAGGAAAACACGCTCATCGG
CGTGAAGCTCGAGGACTTCGAGGATTGGTGTAAGGTCGCTAAGCTGATCGAGGAGAAAAAGCACCTGACA
GAAAGTGGCCTGGACGAGATCAAGAAGATTAAGCTGAACATGAACAAGGGCAGAGTATTCTAAGCGGCCG
CTCAGAATTGGTTAATTGGTTGTAACACTGGCAGAGCATTACGCTGACTTGACGGGACGGCGGCTTTGTT
GAATAAATCGAACTTTTGCTGAGTTGAAGGATCAGATCACGCATCTTCCCGACAACGCAGACCGTTCCGT
GGCAAAGCAAAAGTTCAAAATCACCAACTGGTCCACCTACAACAAAGCTCTCATCAACCGTGGCTCCCTC
ACTTTCTGGCTGGATGATGGGGCGATTCAGGCCTGGTATGAGTCAGCAACACCTTCTTCACGAGGCAGAC
CTCAGCGCTCAAAGATGCAGGGGTAAAAGCTAACCGCATCTTTACCGACAAGTTGACGGCTAGCTCAGTC
CTAGGTACAGTGCTAGCGCATCCGGCAGTTCAACAGATCGGGAAGGGAAGGAGATATACCCATGGGCCCT
ACCAGAAACGAGAGTATAAATCCTTGGGTGCTGACTGGATTCGCCGATGCAGAAGGGAGTTTCATCCTGC
GTATTCGGAATAACAATAAAAGTTCCGCCGGATACAGTACGGAACTTGGGTTTCAAATAACGCTGCACAA
AAAAGACATATCTATTTTGGAGAATATACAATCCACGTGGAAGGTTGGTGTGATCGCCAATAGCGGTGAC
AATGCTGTCAGCTTAAAAGTCACCAGATTCGAGGACTTACGCGTTGTGCTTAATCATTTCGAGAAATACC
CCCTGATTACTCAGAAACTTGGTGACTATCTTTTGTTTAAGCAAGCGTTCAGCGTGATGGAAAATAAGGA
GCACCTGAAAATAGAAGGAATCAAGAGACTGGTCGGGATTAAGGCCAACCTGAATTGGGGACTTACTGAC
GAGTTGAAGGAAGCGTTTGTTGCCTCCGGCGGCGAGAATATTTTCGTTGCAAGTGGGGGGGAACGTAGCC
TTATTAACAAGAACATACCTAATAGCGGTTGGTTAGCAGGATTTACGAGTGGGGAGGGGTGTTTCTTCGT
TAGTTTAATTAAAAGCAAGTCCAAGCTTGGAGTACAGGTACAACTTGTGTTTTCAATTACTCAACACGCT
CGGGACAGAGCCCTGATGGATAACTTGGTTACGTATTTAGGATGCTTTGCAAAGGGTACAAATGTTTTGA
TGGCGGACGGGTCTATCGAATGTATCGAAAACATCGAGGTTGGCAATAAGGTGATGGGTAAGGATGGCCG
TCCTCGTGAAGTAATTAAGTTGCCCCGTGGAAGAGAGACTATGTATAGCGTCGTTCAGAAAAGCCAGCAC
CGTGCCCACAAGAGTGACAGCAGTCGTGAGGTGCCAGAGTTACTCAAATTTACGTGCAATGCGACACATG
AGCTGGTTGTTCGTACACCTCGCAGTGTCCGTCGTTTGAGCCGTACCATCAAGGGTGTGGAATATTTCGA
AGTTATCACTTTTGAAATGGGCCAGAAGAAAGCACCCGACGGCAGAATTGTGGAGCTTGTGAAGGAAGTG
TCAAAGAGTTACCCAATTTCTGAGGGTCCTGAGCGTGCCAACGAGTTAGTAGAGTCCTATCGTAAGGCTA
GCAATAAAGCCTATTTTGAATGGACTATCGAGGCCCGTGATCTTAGTCTGTTGGGCTCCCATGTGCGTAA
AGCCACCTACCAAACTTACGCCCCAATTCTGTATGAGAACGACCACTTCTTCGACTATATGCAAAAGAGT
AAGTTCCATCTCACAATTGAAGGCCCAAAAGTGCTTGCTTACTTACCTGGCTTATGGATCGGTGATGGCT
TGTCTGATAGGGCAACCTTTTCGGTGGATTCCCGTGATACTAGCTTGATGGAGCGTGTTACCGAATATGC
CGAAAAGCTGAATTTGTGTGCCGAGTACAAGGACCGTAAAGAACCGCAAGTTGCAAAAACTGTGAATTTG
TATTCTAAAGTGGTCAGAGGCAATGGTATCCGCAATAACCTTAACACCGAGAATCCGTTATGGGATGCTA
TTGTGGGCTTAGGCTTCTTGAAAGACGGTGTGAAAAATATCCCTTCTTTTTTGTCTACCGACAATATTGG
TACTCGCGAAACATTCCTTGCTGGCCTAATTGACTCTGATGGTTATGTTACCGATGAGCACGGTATCAAG
GCAACAATTAAGACAATCCATACTAGCGTCCGTGACGGTTTGGTGTCCCTTGCCCGTTCTCTGGGCTTAG
TGGTCTCGGTGAACGCAGAGCCTGCTAAAGTTGACATGAACGGCACAAAACATAAGATTAGTTACGCTAT
TTACATGTCTGGCGGAGATGTGTTGCTTAATGTTCTTTCAAAGTGTGCAGGCTCTAAGAAATTCCGTCCT
GCTCCGGCCGCTGCCTTTGTACGCGAGTGCCGTGGATTTTACTTCGAGCTGCAAGAATTAAAGGAAGATG
ATTATTACGGGATTACCTTATCTGACGATTCTGACCATCAGTTCTTGCTTGCAAACCAGGTGGTCGTCCA
CAATTGCGGGTATATCAAGGAGAAAAAGAAAAGCGAGTTTTCTTGGCTGGAATTTGTGGTCACAAAGTTC
TCTGACATAAAAGACAAGATTATACCGGTCTTTCAAGTGAATAATATTATAGGTGTCAAACTTGAGGACT
TCGAAGACTGGTGCAAGGTGGCCAAGCTGATTGAGGAGAAGAAGCATTTAACTGAAAGCGGTTTGGAAGA
AATCCGCAATATCAAATTGAACATGAACAAAGGGAGAGTATTATAACTGGATTTGCTGAGGATGAAGGTG
GAGGAAGGTGATGTCATTCTGGTGAAGAAGCTCGACCGTCTTGGCCGCGACACCGCCGACATGATCCAAC
TGATAAAAGAGTTTGATGCTCAGGGTGTAGCGGTTCGGTTTATTGACGACGGGATCAGTACCGACGGTGA
TATGGGGCAAATGGTGGTCACCATCCTGTCGGCTGTGGCACAGGCTGAACGCCGGAGGATCCTAGAGCGC
ACGAATGAGGGCCGACAGGAAGCAAAGCTGAAAGGAATCAAATTTGGCCGCAGGCGTACCGTGGACAGGA
ACGTCGTGCTGACGCTTCATCAGAAGGGCACTGGTGCAACGGAAATTGCTCATCAGCTCAGTATTGCCCG
CTCCACGGTTTATAAAATTCTTGAAGACGAAAGGGCCTCGTGATACGCCTATTTTTATAGGTTAATGTCA
TGATAATAATGGTTTCTTAGACGTCAGGTGGCACTTTTCGGGGAAATGTGCGCGGAACCCCTATTTGTTT
ATTTTTCTAAATACATTCAAATATGTATCCGCTCATGAGACAATAACCCTGATAAATGCTTCAATAATAT
TGAAAAAGGAAGAGTATGAGTATTCAACATTTCCGTGTCGCCCTTATTCCCTTTTTTGCGGCATTTTGCC
TTCCTGTTTTTGCTCACCCAGAAACGCTGGTGAAAGTAAAAGATGCTGAAGATCAGTTGGGTGCACGAGT
GGGTTACATCGAACTGGATCTCAACAGCGGTAAGATCCTTGAGAGTTTTCGCCCCGAAGAACGTTTTCCA
ATGATGAGCACTTTTAAAGTTCTGCTATGTGGCGCGGTATTATCCCGTGTTGACGCCGGGCAAGAGCAAC
TCGGTCGCCGCATACACTATTCTCAGAATGACTTGGTTGAGTACTCACCAGTCACAGAAAAGCATCTTAC
GGATGGCATGACAGTAAGAGAATTATGCAGTGCTGCCATAACCATGAGTGATAACACTGCGGCCAACTTA
CTTCTGACAACGATCGGAGGACCGAAGGAGCTAACCGCTTTTTTGCACAACATGGGGGATCATGTAACTC
GCCTTGATCGTTGGGAACCGGAGCTGAATGAAGCCATACCAAACGACGAGCGTGACACCACGATGCCTGC
AGCAATGGCAACAACGTTGCGCAAACTATTAACTGGCGAACTACTTACTCTAGCTTCCCGGCAACAATTA
ATAGACTGGATGGAGGCGGATAAAGTTGCAGGACCACTTCTGCGCTCGGCCCTTCCGGCTGGCTGGTTTA
TTGCTGATAAATCTGGAGCCGGTGAGCGTGGGTCTCGCGGTATCATTGCAGCACTGGGGCCAGATGGTAA
GCCCTCCCGTATCGTAGTTATCTACACGACGGGGAGTCAGGCAACTATGGATGAACGAAATAGACAGATC
GCTGAGATAGGTGCCTCACTGATTAAGCATTGGTAACTGTCAGACCAAGTTTACTCATATATACTTTAGA
TTGATTTAAAACTTCATTTTTAATTTAAAAGGATCTAGGTGAAGATCCTTTTTGATAATCTCATGACCAA
AATCCCTTAACGTGAGTTTTCGTTCCACTGAGCGTCAGACCCCTTAATAAGATGATCTTCTTGAGATCGT
TTTGGTCTGCGCGTAATCTCTTGCTCTGAAAACGAAAAAACCGCCTTGCAGGGCGGTTTTTCGAAGGTTC
TCTGAGCTACCAACTCTTTGAACCGAGGTAACTGGCTTGGAGGAGCGCAGTCACCAAAACTTGTCCTTTC
AGTTTAGCCTTAACC
